>Addgene plasmid #224037 | AiP13785 - pAAV-AiE0459m-minBG-iCre(R297T)-BGHpA (Alias: CN3785) | addgene full sequence | sequence record 462742 | Addgene NGS Result
CCTGCAGGCAGCTGCGCGCTCGCTCGCTCACTGAGGCCGCCCGGGCGTCGGGCGACCTTTGGTCGCCCGG
CCTCAGTGAGCGAGCGAGCGCGCAGAGAGGGAGTGGCCAACTCCATCACTAGGGGTTCCTGCGGCCGCAC
GCGTTGACTGTGTCATGACTCTCAGTGTCTCTTTTTTCCACGGTTCTGGGATCATCATTTCTTTCTCTTC
AGACAGTCTAGATGAGCAGCCGAGTGCTTATCTTTAAGGCTGACTCTAGACAGCCAGTTGTTATTTCATA
AATCTGTTAAAACTCACCGTGCAAACACCAGCGTTCCTTAGCTGACCATCCTCAAGCACACGTGGAGTGT
GACCTCTGCTTCCTTCTCTCATTTCACATATTAGTAATGTGCGTCTATGAATAGTTACAAGTGAGAAAGA
GAAATGGAGATTTTACCATTTAATCATCTCCGAAGAGAAGGTGAGAAGAAATTGAGAAAGGTAATTTGCA
TACCATGCATAGGCATTAGAGAAAGCATTTTTTTTCTTAACTCTCCATTTGTTTACAGATATTTCCATAT
GGCCTTTTAAAAACTTCAACAGAGAAATTCGAACACAACTAACTGGAATTTCAATTTTCATATAAAACCA
GCATCATAGATATATATGTAGCTACTCTCCCACTTCACATTATTCAGTTAGTATATTTTCTAAGCTAATT
TCCAATCCATTTTAAGACTATGTACAGCTCATATGAGGCCCCCATATGTTCGTTCACGTTACTTTGCATC
CGTTTACATGATTAAACCCCAAGAACAAATCGATTAGAAGCCAAGAGCAAATGCTTTTGGCTCCACATTA
GAAAACTCAACAGAGAAACCTTTACAAGTGATAGTCATCTGGGTAAGAGACATGCAAACATAATTACCAT
TATTCGTGGACTTAATTCCCTGAGCTCGGGCTGGGCATAAAAGTCAGGGCAGAGCCATCTATTGCTTACA
TTTGCTTCTGGGATCCAGATCTTTCGAAGCTAGCCACCATGGTGCCCAAGAAGAAGAGGAAAGTCTCCAA
CCTGCTGACTGTGCACCAAAACCTGCCTGCCCTCCCTGTGGATGCCACCTCTGATGAAGTCAGGAAGAAC
CTGATGGACATGTTCAGGGACAGGCAGGCCTTCTCTGAACACACCTGGAAGATGCTCCTGTCTGTGTGCA
GATCCTGGGCTGCCTGGTGCAAGCTGAACAACAGGAAATGGTTCCCTGCTGAACCTGAGGATGTGAGGGA
CTACCTCCTGTACCTGCAAGCCAGAGGCCTGGCTGTGAAGACCATCCAACAGCACCTGGGCCAGCTCAAC
ATGCTGCACAGGAGATCTGGCCTGCCTCGCCCTTCTGACTCCAATGCTGTGTCCCTGGTGATGAGGAGAA
TCAGAAAGGAGAATGTGGATGCTGGGGAGAGAGCCAAGCAGGCCCTGGCCTTTGAACGCACTGACTTTGA
CCAAGTCAGATCCCTGATGGAGAACTCTGACAGATGCCAGGACATCAGGAACCTGGCCTTCCTGGGCATT
GCCTACAACACCCTGCTGCGCATTGCCGAAATTGCCAGAATCAGAGTGAAGGACATCTCCCGCACCGATG
GTGGGAGAATGCTGATCCACATTGGCAGGACCAAGACCCTGGTGTCCACAGCTGGTGTGGAGAAGGCCCT
GTCCCTGGGGGTTACCAAGCTGGTGGAGAGATGGATCTCTGTGTCTGGTGTGGCTGATGACCCCAACAAC
TACCTGTTCTGCCGGGTCAGAAAGAATGGTGTGGCTGCCCCTTCTGCCACCTCCCAACTGTCCACCCGGG
CCCTGGAAGGGATCTTTGAGGCCACCCACCGCCTGATCTATGGTGCCAAGGATGACTCTGGGCAGAGATA
CCTGGCCTGGTCTGGCCACTCTGCCAGAGTGGGTGCTGCCACCGACATGGCCAGGGCTGGTGTGTCCATC
CCTGAAATCATGCAGGCTGGTGGCTGGACCAATGTGAACATTGTGATGAACTACATCAGAAACCTGGACT
CTGAGACTGGGGCCATGGTGAGGCTGCTCGAAGATGGGGACTGAGGCGCGCCGAATTCAAGCTTCTCGAG
AGATCTTCGACTGTGCCTTCTAGTTGCCAGCCATCTGTTGTTTGCCCCTCCCCCGTGCCTTCCTTGACCC
TGGAAGGTGCCACTCCCACTGTCCTTTCCTAATAAAATGAGGAAATTGCATCGCATTGTCTGAGTAGGTG
TCATTCTATTCTGGGGGGTGGGGTGGGGCAGGACAGCAAGGGGGAGGATTGGGAAGACAATAGCAGGCAT
GAGATCTCACGTGCGGACCGAGCGGCCGCAGGAACCCCTAGTGATGGAGTTGGCCACTCCCTCTCTGCGC
GCTCGCTCGCTCACTGAGGCCGGGCGACCAAAGGTCGCCCGACGCCCGGGCTTTGCCCGGGCGGCCTCAG
TGAGCGAGCGAGCGCGCAGCTGCCTGCAGGGGCGCCTGATGCGGTATTTTCTCCTTACGCATCTGTGCGG
TATTTCACACCGCATA
[95 nt withheld, positions 2537-2631]
T
[46 nt withheld, positions 2633-2678]
C
[141 nt withheld, positions 2680-2820]
CCTTTGACGTTGGAGTCCACGTTCTTT
[37 nt withheld, positions 2848-2884]
ACTCTATCTCGGGCTATTCTTTTGATTTATAAGGGATTTTGCCGATTTCGGTCTATTGGTTAAAAAATGA
GCTGATTTAACAAAAATTTAACGCGAATTTTAACAAAATATTAACGTTTACAATTTTATGGTGCACTCTC
AGTACAATCTGCTCTGATGCCGCATAGTTAAGCCAGCCCCGACACCCGCCAACACCCGCTGACGCGCCCT
GACGGGCTTGTCTGCTCCCGGCATCCGCTTACAGACAAGCTGTGACCGTCTCCGGGAGCTGCATGTGTCA
GAGGTTTTCACCGTCATCACCGAAACGCGCGAGACGAAAGGGCCTCGTGATACGCCTATTTTTATAGGTT
AATGTCATGATAATAATGGTTTCTTAGACGTCAGGTGGCACTTTTCGGGGAAATGTGCGCGGAACCCCTA
TTTGTTTATTTTTCTAAATACATTCAAATATGTATCCGCTCATGAGACAATAACCCTGATAAATGCTTCA
ATAATATTGAAAAAGGAAGAGTATGAGTATTCAACATTTCCGTGTCGCCCTTATTCCCTTTTTTGCGGCA
TTTTGCCTTCCTGTTTTTGCTCACCCAGAAACGCTGGTGAAAGTAAAAGATGCTGAAGATCAGTTGGGTG
CACGAGTGGGTTACATCGAACTGGATCTCAACAGCGGTAAGATCCTTGAGAGTTTTCGCCCCGAAGAACG
TTTTCCAATGATGAGCACTTTTAAAGTTCTGCTATGTGGCGCGGTATTATCCCGTATTGACGCCGGGCAA
GAGCAACTCGGTCGCCGCATACACTATTCTCAGAATGACTTGGTTGAGTACTCACCAGTCACAGAAAAGC
ATCTTACGGATGGCATGACAGTAAGAGAATTATGCAGTGCTGCCATAACCATGAGTGATAACACTGCGGC
CAACTTACTTCTGACAACGATCGGAGGACCGAAGGAGCTAACCGCTTTTTTGCACAACATGGGGGATCAT
GTAACTCGCCTTGATCGTTGGGAACCGGAGCTGAATGAAGCCATACCAAACGACGAGCGTGACACCACGA
TGCCTGTAGCAATGGCAACAACGTTGCGCAAACTATTAACTGGCGAACTACTTACTCTAGCTTCCCGGCA
ACAATTAATAGACTGGATGGAGGCGGATAAAGTTGCAGGACCACTTCTGCGCTCGGCCCTTCCGGCTGGC
TGGTTTATTGCTGATAAATCTGGAGCCGGTGAGCGTGGGTCTCGCGGTATCATTGCAGCACTGGGGCCAG
ATGGTAAGCCCTCCCGTATCGTAGTTATCTACACGACGGGGAGTCAGGCAACTATGGATGAACGAAATAG
ACAGATCGCTGAGATAGGTGCCTCACTGATTAAGCATTGGTAACTGTCAGACCAAGTTTACTCATATATA
CTTTAGATTGATTTAAAACTTCATTTTTAATTTAAAAGGATCTAGGTGAAGATCCTTTTTGATAATCTCA
TGACCAAAATCCCTTAACGTGAGTTTTCGTTCCACTGAGCGTCAGACCCCGTAGAAAAGATCAAAGGATC
TTCTTGAGATCCTTTTTTTCTGCGCGTAATCTGCTGCTTGCAAACAAAAAAACCACCGCTACCAGCGGTG
GTTTGTTTGCCGGATCAAGAGCTACCAACTCTTTTTCCGAAGGTAACTGGCTTCAGCAGAGCGCAGATAC
CAAATACTGTTCTTCTAGTGTAGCCGTAGTTAGGCCACCACTTCAAGAACTCTGTAGCACCGCCTACATA
CCTCGCTCTGCTAATCCTGTTACCAGTGGCTGCTGCCAGTGGCGATAAGTCGTGTCTTACCGGGTTGGAC
TCAAGACGATAGTTACCGGATAAGGCGCAGCGGTCGGGCTGAACGGGGGGTTCGTGCACACAGCCCAGCT
TGGAGCGAACGACCTACACCGAACTGAGATACCTACAGCGTGAGCTATGAGAAAGCGCCACGCTTCCCGA
AGGGAGAAAGGCGGACAGGTATCCGGTAAGCGGCAGGGTCGGAACAGGAGAGCGCACGAGGGAGCTTCCA
GGGGGAAACGCCTGGTATCTTTATAGTCCTGTCGGGTTTCGCCACCTCTGACTTGAGCGTCGATTTTTGT
GATGCTCGTCAGGGGGGCGGAGCCTATGGAAAAACGCCAGCAACGCGGCCTTTTTACGGTTCCTGGCCTT
TTGCTGGCCTTTTGCTCACATGT
Features (pLannotate 1.2.2; 12 found; start..end, strand, type, name):
     12..39      +  repeat_region  AAV2 ITR (fragment): inverted terminal repeat of adeno-associated virus serotype 2 inverted
     68..95      +  repeat_region  AAV2 ITR (fragment): inverted terminal repeat of adeno-associated virus serotype 2 inverted
   1046..2071    +  CDS            cre: RECR_BPP1 - Experimental evidence at protein level: Swiss-Prot protein existence level 1. Catalyzes site-specific recombination between two 34-base- pair LOXP sites. Its role is to maintain the phage genome as a monomeric unit-copy plasmid in the lysogenic state. From Escherichia phage P1 (Bacteriophage P1).
   2111..2222    +  polyA_signal   bGH poly(A) signal: bovine growth hormone polyadenylation signal
   2340..2480    +  repeat_region  AAV2 ITR: inverted terminal repeat of adeno-associated virus serotype 2 inverted
   2485..2536    -  misc_feature   bom (fragment): basis of mobility region from pBR322
   2555..3010    +  rep_origin     f1 ori (sequence partly withheld): f1 bacteriophage origin of replication; arrow indicates direction of (+) strand synthesis
   3011..3060    -  misc_feature   bom (fragment): basis of mobility region from pBR322
   3162..3197    -  CDS            rop (fragment): Rop protein, which maintains plasmids at low copy number; rop
   3292..3396    +  promoter       AmpR promoter: bla
   3397..4257    +  CDS            AmpR: β-lactamase; bla; confers resistance to ampicillin, carbenicillin, and related antibiotics
   4428..5016    +  rep_origin     ori: high-copy-number ColE1/pMB1/pBR322/pUC origin of replication
