[The description below was written by a language model from this plasmid's Addgene catalogue record and pLannotate feature annotations shown in this document.]
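Description:
AiP13785 - pAAV-AiE0459m-minBG-iCre(R297T)-BGHpA (alias CN3785) is an adeno-associated virus transfer plasmid of about 5.1 kb built on a pAAV backbone. It is intended for packaging into recombinant AAV for delivery to the brain. In bacteria it replicates from a high-copy ColE1/pUC-type origin and is selected with ampicillin through the β-lactamase gene and its own promoter. An f1 phage origin is also present, along with small remnants of the pBR322 bom and rop regions. The expression cassette sits between AAV2 inverted terminal repeats, which provide the cis signals for genome replication and encapsidation. In the automated annotation the downstream ITR is detected in full, while the upstream one appears only as two short fragments. This may reflect the difficulty of sequencing or annotating these repeats, and the record does not clarify it.

The payload is iCre(R297T), a synthetic, codon-improved Cre recombinase with an R297T substitution, whose functional consequence the record does not state. The feature table identifies the coding region as Cre, followed by the bovine growth hormone polyadenylation signal. According to the catalogue entry, transcription is driven by a minimal beta-globin promoter (minBG) placed under the control of the enhancer AiE0459m. Neither element was picked up by the annotation, but they presumably occupy the unannotated region between the upstream ITR and the Cre coding sequence. The minimal promoter is expected to have little activity alone, so the enhancer determines where Cre is made. AiE0459m was designed to direct expression to cortical layer 5 extratelencephalic (L5_ET) neurons, with a depositor note mentioning subiculum pyramidal cells of the hippocampal formation. The vector belongs to a suite of enhancer AAVs for genetic access to cortical cell types, and Cre delivered this way can recombine loxP-flanked alleles or reporters in the targeted population.
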