Addgene plasmid #224037: AiP13785 - pAAV-AiE0459m-minBG-iCre(R297T)-BGHpA (Alias: CN3785)
Purpose: AiE0459m is an enhancer sequence, designed to drive AAV-mediated transgene expression in cortical L5_ET neurons (note HPF subiculum pyr)
Depositing lab: Allen Institute for Brain Science & Jonathan Ting. Depositing organization: Allen Institute. Publication: A suite of enhancer AAVs and transgenic mouse lines for genetic access to cortical cell types. Ben-Simon Y, Hooper M, Narayan S, Daigle TL, Dwivedi D, Way SW, Oster A, Stafford DA, Mich JK, Taormina MJ, Martinez RA, Opitz-Araya X, Roth JR, Alexander JR, Allen S, Amster A, Arbuckle J, Ayala A, Baker PM, Bakken TE, Barcelli T, Barta S, Bendrick J, Bertagnolli D, Bielstein C, Bishwakarma P, Bowlus J, Boyer G, Brouner K, Casian B, Casper T, Chakka AB, Chakrabarty R, Chance RK, Chavan S, Clark M, Colbert K, Collman F, Daniel S, Departee M, DiValentin P, Donadio N, Dotson N, Egdorf T, Fliss T, Gabitto M, Garcia J, Gary A, Gasperini M, Gloe J, Goldy J, Gore BB, Graybuck L, Greisman N, Haeseleer F, Halterman C, Haradon Z, Hastings SD, Helback O, Ho W, Hockemeyer D, Huang C, Huff S, Hunker A, Johansen N, Jones D, Juneau Z, Kalmbach B, Kannan M, Khem S, Kussick E, Kutsal R, Larsen R, Lee C, Lee AY, Leibly M, Lenz GH, Li S, Liang E, Lusk N, Madigan Z, Malloy J, Malone J, McCue R, Melchor J, Mollenkopf T, Moosman S, Morin E, Newman D, Ng L, Ngo K, Omstead V, Otto S, Oyama A, Pena N, Pham T, Phillips E, Pom CA, Potekhina L, Ransford S, Ray PL, Rette D, Reynoldson C, Rimorin C, Rocha D, Ruiz A, Sanchez REA, Sawyer L, Sedeno-Cortes A, Sevigny JP, Shapovalova N, Shepard N, Shulga L, Sigler AR, Siverts L, Soliman S, Somasundaram S, Staats B, Stewart K, Szelenyi E, Tieu M, Trader C, Tran A, van Velthoven CTJ, Walker M, Wang Y, Weed N, Wirthlin M, Wood T, Wynalda B, Yao Z, Zhou T, Ariza J, Dee N, Reding M, Ronellenfitch K, Mufti S, Sunkin SM, Smith KA, Esposito L, Waters J, Thyagarajan B, Yao S, Lein ES, Zeng H, Levi BP, Ngai J, Ting JT, Tasic B. Cell. 2025 May 16:S0092-8674(25)00513-6. doi: 10.1016/j.cell.2025.05.002. PubMed 40403729.
Backbone
  Vector backbone: pAAV
  Vector type: AAV
Growth in bacteria
  Bacterial resistance: Ampicillin, 100 μg/mL
  Growth temperature: 30°C
  Growth strain: NEB Stable
  Copy number: High Copy
Gene/Insert
  Gene/Insert name: iCre(R297T)
  Species: Synthetic
  Mutation: NA
  Promoter: minBG
  Cloning method: Other
Terms and licenses: Academic/Nonprofit Terms; Industry Terms: Not Available to Industry
Depositor comments: Cloning Method: RE Cloning
How to cite: AiP13785 - pAAV-AiE0459m-minBG-iCre(R297T)-BGHpA (Alias: CN3785) was a gift from Allen Institute for Brain Science & Jonathan Ting (Addgene plasmid # 224037 ; http://n2t.net/addgene:224037 ; RRID:Addgene_224037)
